>Addgene plasmid #171097 | pDP20 | addgene full sequence | sequence record 339469 | Addgene NGS Result
TGACTAATTTTTTTTATTTATGCAGAGGCCGAGGCCGCCTCGGCCTCTGAGCTATTCCAGAAGTAGTGAG
GAGGCTTTTTTGGAGGCCTAGGCTTTTGCAAAGATCGATCAAGAGACAGGATGAGGATCGTTTCGCATGA
TTGAACAAGATGGATTGCACGCAGGTTCTCCGGCCGCTTGGGTGGAGAGGCTATTCGGCTATGACTGGGC
ACAACAGACAATCGGCTGCTCTGATGCCGCCGTGTTCCGGCTGTCAGCGCAGGGGCGCCCGGTTCTTTTT
GTCAAGACCGACCTGTCCGGTGCCCTGAATGAACTGCAAGACGAGGCAGCGCGGCTATCGTGGCTGGCCA
CGACGGGCGTTCCTTGCGCAGCTGTGCTCGACGTTGTCACTGAAGCGGGAAGGGACTGGCTGCTATTGGG
CGAAGTGCCGGGGCAGGATCTCCTGTCATCTCACCTTGCTCCTGCCGAGAAAGTATCCATCATGGCTGAT
GCAATGCGGCGGCTGCATACGCTTGATCCGGCTACCTGCCCATTCGACCACCAAGCGAAACATCGCATCG
AGCGAGCACGTACTCGGATGGAAGCCGGTCTTGTCGATCAGGATGATCTGGACGAAGAGCATCAGGGGCT
CGCGCCAGCCGAACTGTTCGCCAGGCTCAAGGCAAGCATGCCCGACGGCGAGGATCTCGTCGTGACCCAT
GGCGATGCCTGCTTGCCGAATATCATGGTGGAAAATGGCCGCTTTTCTGGATTCATCGACTGTGGCCGGC
TGGGTGTGGCGGACCGCTATCAGGACATAGCGTTGGCTACCCGTGATATTGCTGAAGAGCTTGGCGGCGA
ATGGGCTGACCGCTTCCTCGTGCTTTACGGTATCGCCGCTCCCGATTCGCAGCGCATCGCCTTCTATCGC
CTTCTTGACGAGTTCTTCTGAGCGGGACTCTGGGGTTCGAAATGACCGACCAAGCGACGCCCAACCTGCC
ATCACGAGATTTCGATTCCACCGCCGCCTTCTATGAAAGGTTGGGCTTCGGAATCGTTTTCCGGGACGCC
GGCTGGATGATCCTCCAGCGCGGGGATCTCATGCTGGAGTTCTTCGCCCACCCTAGGGGGAGGCTAACTG
AAACACGGAAGGAGACAATACCGGAAGGAACCCGCGCTATGACGGCAATAAAAAGACAGAATAAAACGCA
CGGTGTTGGGTCGTTTGTTCATAAACGCGGGGTTCGGTCCCAGGGCTGGCACTCTGTCGATACCCCACCG
AGACCCCATTGGGGCCAATACGCCCGCGTTTCTTCCTTTTCCCCACCCCACCCCCCAAGTTCGGGTGAAG
GCCCAGGGCTCGCAGCCAACGTCGGGGCGGCAGGCCCTGCCATAGCCTCAGGTTACTCATATATACTTTA
GATTGATTTAAAACTTCATTTTTAATTTAAAAGGATCTAGGTGAAGATCCTTTTTGATAATCTCATGACC
AAAATCCCTTAACGTGAGTTTTCGTTCCACTGAGCGTCAGACCCCGTAGAAAAGATCAAAGGATCTTCTT
GAGATCCTTTTTTTCTGCGCGTAATCTGCTGCTTGCAAACAAAAAAACCACCGCTACCAGCGGTGGTTTG
TTTGCCGGATCAAGAGCTACCAACTCTTTTTCCGAAGGTAACTGGCTTCAGCAGAGCGCAGATACCAAAT
ACTGTTCTTCTAGTGTAGCCGTAGTTAGGCCACCACTTCAAGAACTCTGTAGCACCGCCTACATACCTCG
CTCTGCTAATCCTGTTACCAGTGGCTGCTGCCAGTGGCGATAAGTCGTGTCTTACCGGGTTGGACTCAAG
ACGATAGTTACCGGATAAGGCGCAGCGGTCGGGCTGAACGGGGGGTTCGTGCACACAGCCCAGCTTGGAG
CGAACGACCTACACCGAACTGAGATACCTACAGCGTGAGCTATGAGAAAGCGCCACGCTTCCCGAAGGGA
GAAAGGCGGACAGGTATCCGGTAAGCGGCAGGGTCGGAACAGGAGAGCGCACGAGGGAGCTTCCAGGGGG
AAACGCCTGGTATCTTTATAGTCCTGTCGGGTTTCGCCACCTCTGACTTGAGCGTCGATTTTTGTGATGC
TCGTCAGGGGGGCGGAGCCTATGGAAAAACGCCAGCAACGCGGCCTTTTTACGGTTCCTGGCCTTTTGCT
GGCCTTTTGCTCACATGTTCTTTCCTGCGTTATCCCCTGATTCTGTGGATAACCGTATTACCGCCATGCA
TTAGTTATTAATAGTAATCAATTACGGGGTCATTAGTTCATAGCCCATATATGGAGTTCCGCGTTACATA
ACTTACGGTAAATGGCCCGCCTGGCTGACCGCCCAACGACCCCCGCCCATTGACGTCAATAATGACGTAT
GTTCCCATAGTAACGCCAATAGGGACTTTCCATTGACGTCAATGGGTGGAGTATTTACGGTAAACTGCCC
ACTTGGCAGTACATCAAGTGTATCATATGCCAAGTACGCCCCCTATTGACGTCAATGACGGTAAATGGCC
CGCCTGGCATTATGCCCAGTACATGACCTTATGTGACTTTCCTACTTGGCAGTACATCTACGTATTAGTC
ATCGCTATTACCATGGTGATGCGGTTTTGGCAGTACATCAATGGGCGTGGATAGCGGTTTGACTCACGGG
GATTTCCAAGTCTCCACCCCATTGACGTCAATGGGAGTTTGTTTTGGCACCAAAATCAACGGGACTTTCC
AAAATGTCGTAACAACTCCGCCCCATTGACGCAAATGGGCGGTAGGCGTGTACGGTGGGAGGTCTATATA
AGCAGAGCTGGTTTAGTGAACCGTCAGATCCGCTAGGATCTGAGCTCAAGCTTGGTACCATGAAGGAGAA
GAGTGCTTGTCCTAAAGATCCAGCCAAACCTCCGGCCAAGGCACAAGTTGTGGGATGGCCACCGGTGAGA
TCATACCGGAAGAACGTGATGGTTTCCTGCCAAAAATCAAGCGGTGGCCCGGAGGCGGCGGCGTTCGTGA
AGGTATCAATGGACGGAGCACCGTACTTGAGGAAAATCGATTTGAGGATGTATAAAGCTAGCATGGTGAG
CAAGGGCGAGGAGGATAACATGGCCATCATCAAGGAGTTCATGCGCTTCAAGGTGCACATGGAGGGCTCC
GTGAACGGCCACGAGTTCGAGATCGAGGGCGAGGGCGAGGGCCGCCCCTACGAGGGCACCCAGACCGCCA
AGCTGAAGGTGACCAAGGGTGGCCCCCTGCCCTTCGCCTGGGACATCCTGTCCCCTCAGTTCATGTACGG
CTCCAAGGCCTACGTGAAGCACCCCGCCGACATCCCCGACTACTTGAAGCTGTCCTTCCCCGAGGGCTTC
AATTGGGAGCGCGTGATGAACTTCGAGGACGGCGGCGTGGTGACCGTGACCCAGGACTCCTCCCTGCAGG
ACGGCGAGTTCATCTACAAGGTGAAGCTGCGCGGCACCAACTTCCCCTCCGACGGCCCCGTAATGCAGTG
TCGTACCATGGGCTGGGAGGCCTCCACTGAGCGGATGTACCCCGAGGACGGCGCCCTGAAGGGCGAGATC
AAGCAGAGGCTGAAGCTGAAGGACGGCGGCCACTACGACGCTGAGGTCAAGACCACCTACAAGGCCAAGA
AGCCCGTGCAGCTGCCCGGCGCCTACAACGTCGACATCAAGTTGGACATCCTTTCCCACAACGAGGACTA
CACCATCGTGGAACAGTACGAACGCGCCGAGGGCCGCCACTCCACCGGCGGCATGGACGAGCTGTACAAG
TAGCTCGAGCATGCATCTAGAGGATCAACTTGTTTATTGCAGCTTATAATGGTTACAAATAAAGCAATAG
CATCACAAATTTCACAAATAAAGCATTTTTTTCACTGCATTCTAGTTGTGGTTTGTCCAAACTCATCAAT
GTATCTTATCATGTCTGGATCCACCGGATCTAGATAACTGATCATAATCAGCCATACCACATTTGTAGAG
GTTTTACTTGCTTTAAAAAACCTCCCACACCTCCCCCTGAACCTGAAACATAAAATGAATGCAATTGTTG
TTGTTAACTTGTTTATTGCAGCTTATAATGGTTACAAATAAAGCAATAGCATCACAAATTTCACAAATAA
AGCATTTTTTTCACTGCATTCTAGTTGTGGTTTGTCCAAACTCATCAATGTATCTTAACGCGTAAATTGT
AAGCGTTAATATTTTGTTAAAATTCGCGTTAAATTTTTGTTAAATCAGCTCATTTTTTAACCAATAGGCC
GAAATCGGCAAAATCCCTTATAAATCAAAAGAATAGACCGAGATAGGGT
[37 nt withheld, positions 4320-4356]
AAAGAACGTGGACTCCAACGTCAAAGG
[49 nt withheld, positions 4384-4432]
T
[91 nt withheld, positions 4434-4524]
G
[124 nt withheld, positions 4526-4649]
CAGGTGGCACTTTTCGGGGAAATGTGCGCGGAACCCCTATTTGTTTATTTTTCTAAATACATTCAAATAT
GTATCCGCTCATGAGACAATAACCCTGATAAATGCTTCAATAATATTGAAAAAGGAAGAGTCCTGAGGCG
GAAAGAACCAGCTGTGGAATGTGTGTCAGTTAGGGTGTGGAAAGTCCCCAGGCTCCCCAGCAGGCAGAAG
TATGCAAAGCATGCATCTCAATTAGTCAGCAACCAGGTGTGGAAAGTCCCCAGGCTCCCCAGCAGGCAGA
AGTATGCAAAGCATGCATCTCAATTAGTCAGCAACCATAGTCCCGCCCCTAACTCCGCCCATCCCGCCCC
TAACTCCGCCCAGTTCCGCCCATTCTCCGCCCCATGGC
Features (pLannotate 1.2.2; 15 found; start..end, strand, type, name):
    137..931     +  CDS            NeoR/KanR: aminoglycoside phosphotransferase from Tn5; aph(3')-II (or nptII); confers resistance to neomycin, kanamycin, and G418 (Geneticin®)
    952..1104    +  CDS            ble (fragment): BLE_KLEPN - Experimental evidence at protein level: Swiss-Prot protein existence level 1. Binding protein with a strong affinity to the bleomycin family of antibiotics. Binds to CL990; an antimitotic-antibiotic compound. From Klebsiella pneumoniae.
   1163..1210    +  polyA_signal   HSV TK poly(A) signal: herpes simplex virus thymidine kinase polyadenylation signal (Cole and Stacy, 1985)
   1301..1317    -  polyA_signal   bGH poly(A) signal (fragment): bovine growth hormone polyadenylation signal
   1539..2127    +  rep_origin     ori: high-copy-number ColE1/pMB1/pBR322/pUC origin of replication
   2242..2605    +  enhancer       CMV enhancer: human cytomegalovirus immediate early enhancer
   2606..2809    +  promoter       CMV promoter: human cytomegalovirus (CMV) immediate early promoter
   2863..3066    +  CDS            mini-AID: minimal degron from the auxin-responsive IAA17 protein of Arabidopsis thaliana (Kubota et al., 2013) acts as an auxin-inducible degron (AID) in the presence of TIR1
   3073..3780    +  CDS            mCherry2: mCherry2 is a basic (constitutively fluorescent) red fluorescent protein published in 2017, derived from Discosoma sp.. It has very low acid sensitivity.
   3807..3941    +  polyA_signal   SV40 poly(A) signal: SV40 polyadenylation signal
   3959..4043    +  CDS            large T antigen (fragment): large T antigen from SV40 (simian virus 40)
   4066..4187    +  polyA_signal   SV40 poly(A) signal: SV40 polyadenylation signal
   4221..4649    -  rep_origin     f1 ori (sequence partly withheld): f1 bacteriophage origin of replication; arrow indicates direction of (+) strand synthesis
   4676..4780    +  promoter       AmpR promoter: bla
   4782..102     +  promoter       SV40 promoter (across the origin): SV40 enhancer and early promoter
