[The description below was written by a language model from this plasmid's Addgene catalogue record and pLannotate feature annotations shown in this document.]
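Description:
pDP20 is a mammalian expression plasmid of about 5 kb built on the pEGFP-C1 backbone. The original GFP coding sequence was replaced by Gibson assembly with a mini-AID–mCherry2 cassette taken from an earlier mAID-mCherry2 donor plasmid. It replicates in E. coli from a high-copy ColE1/pUC-type origin and also carries an f1 phage origin. Selection relies on the dual-purpose NeoR/KanR gene (Tn5 aminoglycoside phosphotransferase). A bacterial bla-type promoter placed next to the SV40 enhancer/early promoter drives this gene, and it ends in the HSV TK polyadenylation signal. The same marker therefore gives kanamycin resistance in bacteria and G418 resistance in transfected mammalian cells. The short hits annotated as ble, bGH poly(A) and SV40 large T antigen are only fragments and are probably backbone remnants or incidental matches, not functional parts.

The payload is a single open reading frame transcribed from the human CMV immediate-early enhancer and promoter. The mini-AID degron, the minimal auxin-responsive region of Arabidopsis IAA17, sits at the N-terminus and is followed directly by mCherry2, a constitutively fluorescent red protein derived from Discosoma. Two SV40 polyadenylation signals are annotated downstream. In cells that also express a TIR1 auxin receptor, adding auxin recruits the mAID-tagged protein to the SCF ubiquitin ligase and causes its rapid proteasomal degradation. TIR1 is not encoded on this plasmid and must be supplied separately. The construct therefore acts as a fluorescent degradation reporter, with loss of red signal indicating degron activity. This fits its origin in work developing an auxin-inducible degron system for rapid, cell cycle-specific targeted proteolysis.
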