Addgene plasmid #171097: pDP20
Purpose: Expresses mAID-tagged mCherry2
Depositing lab: Dario Palmieri. Publication: A novel auxin-inducible degron system for rapid, cell cycle-specific targeted proteolysis. Capece M, Tessari A, Mills J, Vinciguerra GLR, Louke D, Lin C, McElwain BK, Miles WO, Coppola V, Davies AE, Palmieri D, Croce CM. Cell Death Differ. 2023 Aug 3. doi: 10.1038/s41418-023-01191-4. PubMed 37537305.
Backbone
  Vector backbone: pEGFP-C1
  Vector type: Mammalian Expression, Synthetic Biology
Growth in bacteria
  Bacterial resistance: Kanamycin, 50 μg/mL
  Growth temperature: 37°C
  Growth strain: NEB Stable
  Copy number: Unknown
Gene/Insert
  Gene/Insert name: mCherry2
  Promoter: CMV
  Tag / fusion protein: miniAID
  Cloning method: Gibson Cloning
  Sequencing primers: 5′ GTGTACGGTGGGAGGTCTAT
Resource information
  A portion of this plasmid was derived from a plasmid made by: The vector for the mAID-mCherry expression was generated using the pEGFP-C1 backbone (Clontech), replacing the GFP gene with the mAID-mCherry cassette derived from pMK292 mAID-mCherry2-NeoR (Addgene #7283033)
Terms and licenses: Academic/Nonprofit Terms; Industry Terms: Not Available to Industry
Depositor comments: Please visit https://www.biorxiv.org/content/10.1101/2021.04.23.441203v1 for bioRxiv preprint.
How to cite: pDP20 was a gift from Dario Palmieri (Addgene plasmid # 171097 ; http://n2t.net/addgene:171097 ; RRID:Addgene_171097)
